>Addgene plasmid #149350 | pCbh-SpyCas9-T2A-puro-pA_U6-sgPolb (pE047) | depositor full sequence | sequence record 291975 | pCbh-SpyCas9-T2A-puro-pA_U6-sgPolb (pE047) sequence 9346 bps
CCGTTACATAACTTACGGTAAATGGCCCGCCTGGCTGACCGCCCAACGACCCCCGCCCATTGACGTCAAT
AGTAACGCCAATAGGGACTTTCCATTGACGTCAATGGGTGGAGTATTTACGGTAAACTGCCCACTTGGCA
GTACATCAAGTGTATCATATGCCAAGTACGCCCCCTATTGACGTCAATGACGGTAAATGGCCCGCCTGGC
ATTGTGCCCAGTACATGACCTTATGGGACTTTCCTACTTGGCAGTACATCTACGTATTAGTCATCGCTAT
TACCATGGTCGAGGTGAGCCCCACGTTCTGCTTCACTCTCCCCATCTCCCCCCCCTCCCCACCCCCAATT
TTGTATTTATTTATTTTTTAATTATTTTGTGCAGCGATGGGGGCGGGGGGGGGGGGGGGGCGCGCGCCAG
GCGGGGCGGGGCGGGGCGAGGGGCGGGGCGGGGCGAGGCGGAGAGGTGCGGCGGCAGCCAATCAGAGCGG
CGCGCTCCGAAAGTTTCCTTTTATGGCGAGGCGGCGGCGGCGGCGGCCCTATAAAAAGCGAAGCGCGCGG
CGGGCGGGAGTCGCTGCGACGCTGCCTTCGCCCCGTGCCCCGCTCCGCCGCCGCCTCGCGCCGCCCGCCC
CGGCTCTGACTGACCGCGTTACTCCCACAGGTGAGCGGGCGGGACGGCCCTTCTCCTCCGGGCTGTAATT
AGCTGAGCAAGAGGTAAGGGTTTAAGGGATGGTTGGTTGGTGGGGTATTAATGTTTAATTACCTGGAGCA
CCTGCCTGAAATCACTTTTTTTCAGGTTGGACCGGTGCCACCATGGACTATAAGGACCACGACGGAGACT
ACAAGGATCATGATATTGATTACAAAGACGATGACGATAAGATGGCCCCAAAGAAGAAGCGGAAGGTCGG
TATCCACGGAGTCCCAGCAGCCGACAAGAAGTACAGCATCGGCCTGGACATCGGCACCAACTCTGTGGGC
TGGGCCGTGATCACCGACGAGTACAAGGTGCCCAGCAAGAAATTCAAGGTGCTGGGCAACACCGACCGGC
ACAGCATCAAGAAGAACCTGATCGGAGCCCTGCTGTTCGACAGCGGCGAAACAGCCGAGGCCACCCGGCT
GAAGAGAACCGCCAGAAGAAGATACACCAGACGGAAGAACCGGATCTGCTATCTGCAAGAGATCTTCAGC
AACGAGATGGCCAAGGTGGACGACAGCTTCTTCCACAGACTGGAAGAGTCCTTCCTGGTGGAAGAGGATA
AGAAGCACGAGCGGCACCCCATCTTCGGCAACATCGTGGACGAGGTGGCCTACCACGAGAAGTACCCCAC
CATCTACCACCTGAGAAAGAAACTGGTGGACAGCACCGACAAGGCCGACCTGCGGCTGATCTATCTGGCC
CTGGCCCACATGATCAAGTTCCGGGGCCACTTCCTGATCGAGGGCGACCTGAACCCCGACAACAGCGACG
TGGACAAGCTGTTCATCCAGCTGGTGCAGACCTACAACCAGCTGTTCGAGGAAAACCCCATCAACGCCAG
CGGCGTGGACGCCAAGGCCATCCTGTCTGCCAGACTGAGCAAGAGCAGACGGCTGGAAAATCTGATCGCC
CAGCTGCCCGGCGAGAAGAAGAATGGCCTGTTCGGAAACCTGATTGCCCTGAGCCTGGGCCTGACCCCCA
ACTTCAAGAGCAACTTCGACCTGGCCGAGGATGCCAAACTGCAGCTGAGCAAGGACACCTACGACGACGA
CCTGGACAACCTGCTGGCCCAGATCGGCGACCAGTACGCCGACCTGTTTCTGGCCGCCAAGAACCTGTCC
GACGCCATCCTGCTGAGCGACATCCTGAGAGTGAACACCGAGATCACCAAGGCCCCCCTGAGCGCCTCTA
TGATCAAGAGATACGACGAGCACCACCAGGACCTGACCCTGCTGAAAGCTCTCGTGCGGCAGCAGCTGCC
TGAGAAGTACAAAGAGATTTTCTTCGACCAGAGCAAGAACGGCTACGCCGGCTACATTGACGGCGGAGCC
AGCCAGGAAGAGTTCTACAAGTTCATCAAGCCCATCCTGGAAAAGATGGACGGCACCGAGGAACTGCTCG
TGAAGCTGAACAGAGAGGACCTGCTGCGGAAGCAGCGGACCTTCGACAACGGCAGCATCCCCCACCAGAT
CCACCTGGGAGAGCTGCACGCCATTCTGCGGCGGCAGGAAGATTTTTACCCATTCCTGAAGGACAACCGG
GAAAAGATCGAGAAGATCCTGACCTTCCGCATCCCCTACTACGTGGGCCCTCTGGCCAGGGGAAACAGCA
GATTCGCCTGGATGACCAGAAAGAGCGAGGAAACCATCACCCCCTGGAACTTCGAGGAAGTGGTGGACAA
GGGCGCTTCCGCCCAGAGCTTCATCGAGCGGATGACCAACTTCGATAAGAACCTGCCCAACGAGAAGGTG
CTGCCCAAGCACAGCCTGCTGTACGAGTACTTCACCGTGTATAACGAGCTGACCAAAGTGAAATACGTGA
CCGAGGGAATGAGAAAGCCCGCCTTCCTGAGCGGCGAGCAGAAAAAGGCCATCGTGGACCTGCTGTTCAA
GACCAACCGGAAAGTGACCGTGAAGCAGCTGAAAGAGGACTACTTCAAGAAAATCGAGTGCTTCGACTCC
GTGGAAATCTCCGGCGTGGAAGATCGGTTCAACGCCTCCCTGGGCACATACCACGATCTGCTGAAAATTA
TCAAGGACAAGGACTTCCTGGACAATGAGGAAAACGAGGACATTCTGGAAGATATCGTGCTGACCCTGAC
ACTGTTTGAGGACAGAGAGATGATCGAGGAACGGCTGAAAACCTATGCCCACCTGTTCGACGACAAAGTG
ATGAAGCAGCTGAAGCGGCGGAGATACACCGGCTGGGGCAGGCTGAGCCGGAAGCTGATCAACGGCATCC
GGGACAAGCAGTCCGGCAAGACAATCCTGGATTTCCTGAAGTCCGACGGCTTCGCCAACAGAAACTTCAT
GCAGCTGATCCACGACGACAGCCTGACCTTTAAAGAGGACATCCAGAAAGCCCAGGTGTCCGGCCAGGGC
GATAGCCTGCACGAGCACATTGCCAATCTGGCCGGCAGCCCCGCCATTAAGAAGGGCATCCTGCAGACAG
TGAAGGTGGTGGACGAGCTCGTGAAAGTGATGGGCCGGCACAAGCCCGAGAACATCGTGATCGAAATGGC
CAGAGAGAACCAGACCACCCAGAAGGGACAGAAGAACAGCCGCGAGAGAATGAAGCGGATCGAAGAGGGC
ATCAAAGAGCTGGGCAGCCAGATCCTGAAAGAACACCCCGTGGAAAACACCCAGCTGCAGAACGAGAAGC
TGTACCTGTACTACCTGCAGAATGGGCGGGATATGTACGTGGACCAGGAACTGGACATCAACCGGCTGTC
CGACTACGATGTGGACCATATCGTGCCTCAGAGCTTTCTGAAGGACGACTCCATCGACAACAAGGTGCTG
ACCAGAAGCGACAAGAACCGGGGCAAGAGCGACAACGTGCCCTCCGAAGAGGTCGTGAAGAAGATGAAGA
ACTACTGGCGGCAGCTGCTGAACGCCAAGCTGATTACCCAGAGAAAGTTCGACAATCTGACCAAGGCCGA
GAGAGGCGGCCTGAGCGAACTGGATAAGGCCGGCTTCATCAAGAGACAGCTGGTGGAAACCCGGCAGATC
ACAAAGCACGTGGCACAGATCCTGGACTCCCGGATGAACACTAAGTACGACGAGAATGACAAGCTGATCC
GGGAAGTGAAAGTGATCACCCTGAAGTCCAAGCTGGTGTCCGATTTCCGGAAGGATTTCCAGTTTTACAA
AGTGCGCGAGATCAACAACTACCACCACGCCCACGACGCCTACCTGAACGCCGTCGTGGGAACCGCCCTG
ATCAAAAAGTACCCTAAGCTGGAAAGCGAGTTCGTGTACGGCGACTACAAGGTGTACGACGTGCGGAAGA
TGATCGCCAAGAGCGAGCAGGAAATCGGCAAGGCTACCGCCAAGTACTTCTTCTACAGCAACATCATGAA
CTTTTTCAAGACCGAGATTACCCTGGCCAACGGCGAGATCCGGAAGCGGCCTCTGATCGAGACAAACGGC
GAAACCGGGGAGATCGTGTGGGATAAGGGCCGGGATTTTGCCACCGTGCGGAAAGTGCTGAGCATGCCCC
AAGTGAATATCGTGAAAAAGACCGAGGTGCAGACAGGCGGCTTCAGCAAAGAGTCTATCCTGCCCAAGAG
GAACAGCGATAAGCTGATCGCCAGAAAGAAGGACTGGGACCCTAAGAAGTACGGCGGCTTCGACAGCCCC
ACCGTGGCCTATTCTGTGCTGGTGGTGGCCAAAGTGGAAAAGGGCAAGTCCAAGAAACTGAAGAGTGTGA
AAGAGCTGCTGGGGATCACCATCATGGAAAGAAGCAGCTTCGAGAAGAATCCCATCGACTTTCTGGAAGC
CAAGGGCTACAAAGAAGTGAAAAAGGACCTGATCATCAAGCTGCCTAAGTACTCCCTGTTCGAGCTGGAA
AACGGCCGGAAGAGAATGCTGGCCTCTGCCGGCGAACTGCAGAAGGGAAACGAACTGGCCCTGCCCTCCA
AATATGTGAACTTCCTGTACCTGGCCAGCCACTATGAGAAGCTGAAGGGCTCCCCCGAGGATAATGAGCA
GAAACAGCTGTTTGTGGAACAGCACAAGCACTACCTGGACGAGATCATCGAGCAGATCAGCGAGTTCTCC
AAGAGAGTGATCCTGGCCGACGCTAATCTGGACAAAGTGCTGTCCGCCTACAACAAGCACCGGGATAAGC
CCATCAGAGAGCAGGCCGAGAATATCATCCACCTGTTTACCCTGACCAATCTGGGAGCCCCTGCCGCCTT
CAAGTACTTTGACACCACCATCGACCGGAAGAGGTACACCAGCACCAAAGAGGTGCTGGACGCCACCCTG
ATCCACCAGAGCATCACCGGCCTGTACGAGACACGGATCGACCTGTCTCAGCTGGGAGGCGACAAAAGGC
CGGCGGCCACGAAAAAGGCCGGCCAGGCAAAAAAGAAAAAGGAATTCGGCAGTGGAGAGGGCAGAGGAAG
TCTGCTAACATGCGGTGACGTCGAGGAGAATCCTGGCCCAATGACCGAGTACAAGCCCACGGTGCGCCTC
GCCACCCGCGACGACGTCCCCAGGGCCGTACGCACCCTCGCCGCCGCGTTCGCCGACTACCCCGCCACGC
GCCACACCGTCGATCCGGACCGCCACATCGAGCGGGTCACCGAGCTGCAAGAACTCTTCCTCACGCGCGT
CGGGCTCGACATCGGCAAGGTGTGGGTCGCGGACGACGGCGCCGCGGTGGCGGTCTGGACCACGCCGGAG
AGCGTCGAAGCGGGGGCGGTGTTCGCCGAGATCGGCCCGCGCATGGCCGAGTTGAGCGGTTCCCGGCTGG
CCGCGCAGCAACAGATGGAAGGCCTCCTGGCGCCGCACCGGCCCAAGGAGCCCGCGTGGTTCCTGGCCAC
CGTCGGAGTCTCGCCCGACCACCAGGGCAAGGGTCTGGGCAGCGCCGTCGTGCTCCCCGGAGTGGAGGCG
GCCGAGCGCGCCGGGGTGCCCGCCTTCCTGGAGACCTCCGCGCCCCGCAACCTCCCCTTCTACGAGCGGC
TCGGCTTCACCGTCACCGCCGACGTCGAGGTGCCCGAAGGACCGCGCACCTGGTGCATGACCCGCAAGCC
CGGTGCCTGAGAATTCTAACTAGAGCTCGCTGATCAGCCTCGACTGTGCCTTCTAGTTGCCAGCCATCTG
TTGTTTGCCCCTCCCCCGTGCCTTCCTTGACCCTGGAAGGTGCCACTCCCACTGTCCTTTCCTAATAAAA
TGAGGAAATTGCATCGCATTGTCTGAGTAGGTGTCATTCTATTCTGGGGGGTGGGGTGGGGCAGGACAGC
AAGGGGGAGGATTGGGAAGAGAATAGCAGGCATGCTGGGGAGCGGCCGCAGGAACCCCTAGTGATGGAGT
TGGCCACTCCCTCTCTGCGCGCTCGCTCGCTCACTGAGGCCGGGCGACCAAAGGTCGCCCGACGCCCGGG
CTTTGCCCGGGCGGCCTCAGTGAGCGAGCGAGCGCGCAGCTGCCTGCAATCACTACATTCACATCTGATT
TCAGTAGTTCCTTACGAGAGTTCCTCCGCGCGGGTTTAAAGGGCCTCGTGATACGCCTATTTTTATAGGT
TAATGTCATGATAATAATGGTTTCTTAGACGTCAGGTGGCACTTTTCGGGGAAATGTGCGCGGAACCCCT
ATTTGTTTATTTTTCTAAATACATTCAAATATGTATCCGCTCATGAGACAATAACCCTGATAAATGCTTC
AATAATATTGAAAAAGGAAGAGTATGAGTATTCAACATTTCCGTGTCGCCCTTATTCCCTTTTTTGCGGC
ATTTTGCCTTCCTGTTTTTGCTCACCCAGAAACGCTGGTGAAAGTAAAAGATGCTGAAGATCAGTTGGGT
GCACGAGTGGGTTACATCGAACTGGATCTCAACAGCGGTAAGATCCTTGAGAGTTTTCGCCCCGAAGAAC
GTTTTCCAATGATGAGCACTTTTAAAGTTCTGCTATGTGGCGCGGTATTATCCCGTATTGACGCCGGGCA
AGAGCAACTCGGTCGCCGCATACACTATTCTCAGAATGACTTGGTTGAGTACTCACCAGTCACAGAAAAG
CATCTTACGGATGGCATGACAGTAAGAGAATTATGCAGTGCTGCCATAACCATGAGTGATAACACTGCGG
CCAACTTACTTCTGACAACGATCGGAGGACCGAAGGAGCTAACCGCTTTTTTGCACAACATGGGGGATCA
TGTAACTCGCCTTGATCGTTGGGAACCGGAGCTGAATGAAGCCATACCAAACGACGAGCGTGACACCACG
ATGCCTGTAGCAATGGCAACAACGTTGCGCAAACTATTAACTGGCGAACTACTTACTCTAGCTTCCCGGC
AACAATTAATAGACTGGATGGAGGCGGATAAAGTTGCAGGACCACTTCTGCGCTCGGCCCTTCCGGCTGG
CTGGTTTATTGCTGATAAATCTGGAGCCGGTGAGCGTGGAAGCCGCGGTATCATTGCAGCACTGGGGCCA
GATGGTAAGCCCTCCCGTATCGTAGTTATCTACACGACGGGGAGTCAGGCAACTATGGATGAACGAAATA
GACAGATCGCTGAGATAGGTGCCTCACTGATTAAGCATTGGTAACTGTCAGACCAAGTTTACTCATATAT
ACTTTAGATTGATTTAAAACTTCATTTTTAATTTAAAAGGATCTAGGTGAAGATCCTTTTTGATAATCTC
ATGACCAAAATCCCTTAACGTGAGTTTTCGTTCCACTGAGCGTCAGACCCCGTAGAAAAGATCAAAGGAT
CTTCTTGAGATCCTTTTTTTCTGCGCGTAATCTGCTGCTTGCAAACAAAAAAACCACCGCTACCAGCGGT
GGTTTGTTTGCCGGATCAAGAGCTACCAACTCTTTTTCCGAAGGTAACTGGCTTCAGCAGAGCGCAGATA
CCAAATACTGTCCTTCTAGTGTAGCCGTAGTTAGGCCACCACTTCAAGAACTCTGTAGCACCGCCTACAT
ACCTCGCTCTGCTAATCCTGTTACCAGTGGCTGCTGCCAGTGGCGATAAGTCGTGTCTTACCGGGTTGGA
CTCAAGACGATAGTTACCGGATAAGGCGCAGCGGTCGGGCTGAACGGGGGGTTCGTGCACACAGCCCAGC
TTGGAGCGAACGACCTACACCGAACTGAGATACCTACAGCGTGAGCTATGAGAAAGCGCCACGCTTCCCG
AAGGGAGAAAGGCGGACAGGTATCCGGTAAGCGGCAGGGTCGGAACAGGAGAGCGCACGAGGGAGCTTCC
AGGGGGAAACGCCTGGTATCTTTATAGTCCTGTCGGGTTTCGCCACCTCTGACTTGAGCGTCGATTTTTG
TGATGCTCGTCAGGGGGGCGGAGCCTATGGAAAAACGCCAGCAACGCGGCCTTTTTACGGTTCCTGGCCT
TTTGCTGGCCTTTTGCTCACATGTGAGGGCCTATTTCCCATGATTCCTTCATATTTGCATATACGATACA
AGGCTGTTAGAGAGATAATTGGAATTAATTTGACTGTAAACACAAAGATATTAGTACAAAATACGTGACG
TAGAAAGTAATAATTTCTTGGGTAGTTTGCAGTTTTAAAATTATGTTTTAAAATGGACTATCATATGCTT
ACCGTAACTTGAAAGTATTTCGATTTCTTGGCTTTATATATCTTGTGGAAAGGACGAAACACCGGGTCTT
CGAGAAGACCTGTTTTAGAGCTAGAAATAGCAAGTTAAAATAAGGCTAGTCCGTTATCAACTTGAAAAAG
TGGCACCGAGTCGGTGCTTTTTTGTTTTAGAGCTAGAAATAGCAAGTTAAAATAAGGCTAGTCCGTTTTT
AGCGCGTGCGCCAATTCTGCAGACAAATGGCTCTAGAGCGAGGGCCTATTTCCCATGATTCCTTCATATT
TGCATATACGATACAAGGCTGTTAGAGAGATAATTGGAATTAATTTGACTGTAAACACAAAGATATTAGT
ACAAAATACGTGACGTAGAAAGTAATAATTTCTTGGGTAGTTTGCAGTTTTAAAATTATGTTTTAAAATG
GACTATCATATGCTTACCGTAACTTGAAAGTATTTCGATTTCTTGGCTTTATATATCTTGTGGAAAGGAC
GAAACACCGTAATTTTGTGTGGGTCACCCGTTTTAGAGCTAGGCCAACATGAGGATCACCCATGTCTGCA
GGGCCTAGCAAGTTAAAATAAGGCTAGTCCGTTATCAACTTGGCCAACATGAGGATCACCCATGTCTGCA
GGGCCAAGTGGCACCGAGTCGGTGCTTTTTTTGAGATATCCGAGGGCCTATTTCCCATGATTCCTTCATA
TTTGCATATACGATACAAGGCTGTTAGAGAGATAATTGGAATTAATTTGACTGTAAACACAAAGATATTA
GTACAAAATACGTGACGTAGAAAGTAATAATTTCTTGGGTAGTTTGCAGTTTTAAAATTATGTTTTAAAA
TGGACTATCATATGCTTACCGTAACTTGAAAGTATTTCGATTTCTTGGCTTTATATATCTTGTGGAAAGG
ACGAAACACCGTGAAACCAGTTTGGTTACCCGTTTTAGAGCTAGGCCAACATGAGGATCACCCATGTCTG
CAGGGCCTAGCAAGTTAAAATAAGGCTAGTCCGTTATCAACTTGGCCAACATGAGGATCACCCATGTCTG
CAGGGCCAAGTGGCACCGAGTCGGTGCTTTTTTTGA
Features (pLannotate 1.2.2; 25 found; start..end, strand, type, name):
      2..287     +  enhancer       CMV enhancer: human cytomegalovirus immediate early enhancer; contains an 18-bp deletion relative to the standard CMV enhancer
    289..566     +  promoter       chicken β-actin promoter: No description available
    567..795     +  intron         hybrid intron: hybrid between chicken β-actin (CBA) and minute virus of mice (MMV) introns (Gray et al., 2011)
    933..2534    +  CDS            Cas9(N): N-terminal portion of Streptococcus pyogenes Cas9 (Zetsche et al., 2015)
   2535..5033    +  CDS            Cas9(C): C-terminal portion of Streptococcus pyogenes Cas9 (Zetsche et al., 2015)
   5034..5081    +  CDS            nucleoplasmin NLS: bipartite nuclear localization signal from nucleoplasmin
   5151..5750    +  CDS            PuroR (fragment): puromycin N-acetyltransferase; pac from Streptomyces; confers resistance to puromycin
   5784..5895    +  polyA_signal   bGH poly(A) signal: bovine growth hormone polyadenylation signal
   6000..6138    +  repeat_region  AAV2 ITR: inverted terminal repeat of adeno-associated virus serotype 2 inverted
   6289..6393    +  promoter       AmpR promoter: bla
   6394..7254    +  CDS            AmpR: β-lactamase; bla; confers resistance to ampicillin, carbenicillin, and related antibiotics
   7425..8013    +  rep_origin     ori: high-copy-number ColE1/pMB1/pBR322/pUC origin of replication
   8075..8315    +  promoter       U6 promoter: RNA polymerase III promoter for human U6 snRNA
   8342..8417    +  misc_RNA       gRNA scaffold: guide RNA scaffold for the Streptococcus pyogenes CRISPR/Cas9 system
   8424..8467    +  misc_RNA       gRNA scaffold (fragment): guide RNA scaffold for the Streptococcus pyogenes CRISPR/Cas9 system
   8510..8750    +  promoter       U6 promoter: RNA polymerase III promoter for human U6 snRNA
   8797..8815    +  misc_RNA       MS2 stem loop: stem loop that binds the bacteriophage MS2 coat protein
   8826..8862    +  misc_RNA       gRNA scaffold (fragment): guide RNA scaffold for the Streptococcus pyogenes CRISPR/Cas9 system
   8867..8885    +  misc_RNA       MS2 stem loop: stem loop that binds the bacteriophage MS2 coat protein
   8896..8915    +  misc_RNA       gRNA scaffold (fragment): guide RNA scaffold for the Streptococcus pyogenes CRISPR/Cas9 system
   8932..9172    +  promoter       U6 promoter: RNA polymerase III promoter for human U6 snRNA
   9219..9237    +  misc_RNA       MS2 stem loop: stem loop that binds the bacteriophage MS2 coat protein
   9248..9284    +  misc_RNA       gRNA scaffold (fragment): guide RNA scaffold for the Streptococcus pyogenes CRISPR/Cas9 system
   9289..9307    +  misc_RNA       MS2 stem loop: stem loop that binds the bacteriophage MS2 coat protein
   9318..9337    +  misc_RNA       gRNA scaffold (fragment): guide RNA scaffold for the Streptococcus pyogenes CRISPR/Cas9 system
