>Addgene plasmid #149350 | pCbh-SpyCas9-T2A-puro-pA_U6-sgPolb (pE047) | addgene full sequence | sequence record 304490 | Addgene NGS Result
TATCCACGGAGTCCCAGCAGCCGACAAGAAGTACAGCATCGGCCTGGACATCGGCACCAACTCTGTGGGC
TGGGCCGTGATCACCGACGAGTACAAGGTGCCCAGCAAGAAATTCAAGGTGCTGGGCAACACCGACCGGC
ACAGCATCAAGAAGAACCTGATCGGAGCCCTGCTGTTCGACAGCGGCGAAACAGCCGAGGCCACCCGGCT
GAAGAGAACCGCCAGAAGAAGATACACCAGACGGAAGAACCGGATCTGCTATCTGCAAGAGATCTTCAGC
AACGAGATGGCCAAGGTGGACGACAGCTTCTTCCACAGACTGGAAGAGTCCTTCCTGGTGGAAGAGGATA
AGAAGCACGAGCGGCACCCCATCTTCGGCAACATCGTGGACGAGGTGGCCTACCACGAGAAGTACCCCAC
CATCTACCACCTGAGAAAGAAACTGGTGGACAGCACCGACAAGGCCGACCTGCGGCTGATCTATCTGGCC
CTGGCCCACATGATCAAGTTCCGGGGCCACTTCCTGATCGAGGGCGACCTGAACCCCGACAACAGCGACG
TGGACAAGCTGTTCATCCAGCTGGTGCAGACCTACAACCAGCTGTTCGAGGAAAACCCCATCAACGCCAG
CGGCGTGGACGCCAAGGCCATCCTGTCTGCCAGACTGAGCAAGAGCAGACGGCTGGAAAATCTGATCGCC
CAGCTGCCCGGCGAGAAGAAGAATGGCCTGTTCGGAAACCTGATTGCCCTGAGCCTGGGCCTGACCCCCA
ACTTCAAGAGCAACTTCGACCTGGCCGAGGATGCCAAACTGCAGCTGAGCAAGGACACCTACGACGACGA
CCTGGACAACCTGCTGGCCCAGATCGGCGACCAGTACGCCGACCTGTTTCTGGCCGCCAAGAACCTGTCC
GACGCCATCCTGCTGAGCGACATCCTGAGAGTGAACACCGAGATCACCAAGGCCCCCCTGAGCGCCTCTA
TGATCAAGAGATACGACGAGCACCACCAGGACCTGACCCTGCTGAAAGCTCTCGTGCGGCAGCAGCTGCC
TGAGAAGTACAAAGAGATTTTCTTCGACCAGAGCAAGAACGGCTACGCCGGCTACATTGACGGCGGAGCC
AGCCAGGAAGAGTTCTACAAGTTCATCAAGCCCATCCTGGAAAAGATGGACGGCACCGAGGAACTGCTCG
TGAAGCTGAACAGAGAGGACCTGCTGCGGAAGCAGCGGACCTTCGACAACGGCAGCATCCCCCACCAGAT
CCACCTGGGAGAGCTGCACGCCATTCTGCGGCGGCAGGAAGATTTTTACCCATTCCTGAAGGACAACCGG
GAAAAGATCGAGAAGATCCTGACCTTCCGCATCCCCTACTACGTGGGCCCTCTGGCCAGGGGAAACAGCA
GATTCGCCTGGATGACCAGAAAGAGCGAGGAAACCATCACCCCCTGGAACTTCGAGGAAGTGGTGGACAA
GGGCGCTTCCGCCCAGAGCTTCATCGAGCGGATGACCAACTTCGATAAGAACCTGCCCAACGAGAAGGTG
CTGCCCAAGCACAGCCTGCTGTACGAGTACTTCACCGTGTATAACGAGCTGACCAAAGTGAAATACGTGA
CCGAGGGAATGAGAAAGCCCGCCTTCCTGAGCGGCGAGCAGAAAAAGGCCATCGTGGACCTGCTGTTCAA
GACCAACCGGAAAGTGACCGTGAAGCAGCTGAAAGAGGACTACTTCAAGAAAATCGAGTGCTTCGACTCC
GTGGAAATCTCCGGCGTGGAAGATCGGTTCAACGCCTCCCTGGGCACATACCACGATCTGCTGAAAATTA
TCAAGGACAAGGACTTCCTGGACAATGAGGAAAACGAGGACATTCTGGAAGATATCGTGCTGACCCTGAC
ACTGTTTGAGGACAGAGAGATGATCGAGGAACGGCTGAAAACCTATGCCCACCTGTTCGACGACAAAGTG
ATGAAGCAGCTGAAGCGGCGGAGATACACCGGCTGGGGCAGGCTGAGCCGGAAGCTGATCAACGGCATCC
GGGACAAGCAGTCCGGCAAGACAATCCTGGATTTCCTGAAGTCCGACGGCTTCGCCAACAGAAACTTCAT
GCAGCTGATCCACGACGACAGCCTGACCTTTAAAGAGGACATCCAGAAAGCCCAGGTGTCCGGCCAGGGC
GATAGCCTGCACGAGCACATTGCCAATCTGGCCGGCAGCCCCGCCATTAAGAAGGGCATCCTGCAGACAG
TGAAGGTGGTGGACGAGCTCGTGAAAGTGATGGGCCGGCACAAGCCCGAGAACATCGTGATCGAAATGGC
CAGAGAGAACCAGACCACCCAGAAGGGACAGAAGAACAGCCGCGAGAGAATGAAGCGGATCGAAGAGGGC
ATCAAAGAGCTGGGCAGCCAGATCCTGAAAGAACACCCCGTGGAAAACACCCAGCTGCAGAACGAGAAGC
TGTACCTGTACTACCTGCAGAATGGGCGGGATATGTACGTGGACCAGGAACTGGACATCAACCGGCTGTC
CGACTACGATGTGGACCATATCGTGCCTCAGAGCTTTCTGAAGGACGACTCCATCGACAACAAGGTGCTG
ACCAGAAGCGACAAGAACCGGGGCAAGAGCGACAACGTGCCCTCCGAAGAGGTCGTGAAGAAGATGAAGA
ACTACTGGCGGCAGCTGCTGAACGCCAAGCTGATTACCCAGAGAAAGTTCGACAATCTGACCAAGGCCGA
GAGAGGCGGCCTGAGCGAACTGGATAAGGCCGGCTTCATCAAGAGACAGCTGGTGGAAACCCGGCAGATC
ACAAAGCACGTGGCACAGATCCTGGACTCCCGGATGAACACTAAGTACGACGAGAATGACAAGCTGATCC
GGGAAGTGAAAGTGATCACCCTGAAGTCCAAGCTGGTGTCCGATTTCCGGAAGGATTTCCAGTTTTACAA
AGTGCGCGAGATCAACAACTACCACCACGCCCACGACGCCTACCTGAACGCCGTCGTGGGAACCGCCCTG
ATCAAAAAGTACCCTAAGCTGGAAAGCGAGTTCGTGTACGGCGACTACAAGGTGTACGACGTGCGGAAGA
TGATCGCCAAGAGCGAGCAGGAAATCGGCAAGGCTACCGCCAAGTACTTCTTCTACAGCAACATCATGAA
CTTTTTCAAGACCGAGATTACCCTGGCCAACGGCGAGATCCGGAAGCGGCCTCTGATCGAGACAAACGGC
GAAACCGGGGAGATCGTGTGGGATAAGGGCCGGGATTTTGCCACCGTGCGGAAAGTGCTGAGCATGCCCC
AAGTGAATATCGTGAAAAAGACCGAGGTGCAGACAGGCGGCTTCAGCAAAGAGTCTATCCTGCCCAAGAG
GAACAGCGATAAGCTGATCGCCAGAAAGAAGGACTGGGACCCTAAGAAGTACGGCGGCTTCGACAGCCCC
ACCGTGGCCTATTCTGTGCTGGTGGTGGCCAAAGTGGAAAAGGGCAAGTCCAAGAAACTGAAGAGTGTGA
AAGAGCTGCTGGGGATCACCATCATGGAAAGAAGCAGCTTCGAGAAGAATCCCATCGACTTTCTGGAAGC
CAAGGGCTACAAAGAAGTGAAAAAGGACCTGATCATCAAGCTGCCTAAGTACTCCCTGTTCGAGCTGGAA
AACGGCCGGAAGAGAATGCTGGCCTCTGCCGGCGAACTGCAGAAGGGAAACGAACTGGCCCTGCCCTCCA
AATATGTGAACTTCCTGTACCTGGCCAGCCACTATGAGAAGCTGAAGGGCTCCCCCGAGGATAATGAGCA
GAAACAGCTGTTTGTGGAACAGCACAAGCACTACCTGGACGAGATCATCGAGCAGATCAGCGAGTTCTCC
AAGAGAGTGATCCTGGCCGACGCTAATCTGGACAAAGTGCTGTCCGCCTACAACAAGCACCGGGATAAGC
CCATCAGAGAGCAGGCCGAGAATATCATCCACCTGTTTACCCTGACCAATCTGGGAGCCCCTGCCGCCTT
CAAGTACTTTGACACCACCATCGACCGGAAGAGGTACACCAGCACCAAAGAGGTGCTGGACGCCACCCTG
ATCCACCAGAGCATCACCGGCCTGTACGAGACACGGATCGACCTGTCTCAGCTGGGAGGCGACAAAAGGC
CGGCGGCCACGAAAAAGGCCGGCCAGGCAAAAAAGAAAAAGGAATTCGGCAGTGGAGAGGGCAGAGGAAG
TCTGCTAACATGCGGTGACGTCGAGGAGAATCCTGGCCCAATGACCGAGTACAAGCCCACGGTGCGCCTC
GCCACCCGCGACGACGTCCCCAGGGCCGTACGCACCCTCGCCGCCGCGTTCGCCGACTACCCCGCCACGC
GCCACACCGTCGATCCGGACCGCCACATCGAGCGGGTCACCGAGCTGCAAGAACTCTTCCTCACGCGCGT
CGGGCTCGACATCGGCAAGGTGTGGGTCGCGGACGACGGCGCCGCGGTGGCGGTCTGGACCACGCCGGAG
AGCGTCGAAGCGGGGGCGGTGTTCGCCGAGATCGGCCCGCGCATGGCCGAGTTGAGCGGTTCCCGGCTGG
CCGCGCAGCAACAGATGGAAGGCCTCCTGGCGCCGCACCGGCCCAAGGAGCCCGCGTGGTTCCTGGCCAC
CGTCGGAGTCTCGCCCGACCACCAGGGCAAGGGTCTGGGCAGCGCCGTCGTGCTCCCCGGAGTGGAGGCG
GCCGAGCGCGCCGGGGTGCCCGCCTTCCTGGAGACCTCCGCGCCCCGCAACCTCCCCTTCTACGAGCGGC
TCGGCTTCACCGTCACCGCCGACGTCGAGGTGCCCGAAGGACCGCGCACCTGGTGCATGACCCGCAAGCC
CGGTGCCTGAGAATTCTAACTAGAGCTCGCTGATCAGCCTCGACTGTGCCTTCTAGTTGCCAGCCATCTG
TTGTTTGCCCCTCCCCCGTGCCTTCCTTGACCCTGGAAGGTGCCACTCCCACTGTCCTTTCCTAATAAAA
TGAGGAAATTGCATCGCATTGTCTGAGTAGGTGTCATTCTATTCTGGGGGGTGGGGTGGGGCAGGACAGC
AAGGGGGAGGATTGGGAAGAGAATAGCAGGCATGCTGGGGAGCGGCCGCAGGAACCCCTAGTGATGGAGT
TGGCCACTCCCTCTCTGCGCGCTCGCTCGCTCACTGAGGCCGGGCGACCAAAGGTCGCCCGACGCCCGGG
CTTTGCCCGGGCGGCCTCAGTGAGCGAGCGAGCGCGCAGCTGCCTGCAATCACTACATTCACATCTGATT
TCAGTAGTTCCTTACGAGAGTTCCTCCGCGCGAGACGAAAGGGCCTCGTGATACGCCTATTTTTATAGGT
TAATGTCATGATAATAATGGTTTCTTAGACGTCAGGTGGCACTTTTCGGGGAAATGTGCGCGGAACCCCT
ATTTGTTTATTTTTCTAAATACATTCAAATATGTATCCGCTCATGAGACAATAACCCTGATAAATGCTTC
AATAATATTGAAAAAGGAAGAGTATGAGTATTCAACATTTCCGTGTCGCCCTTATTCCCTTTTTTGCGGC
ATTTTGCCTTCCTGTTTTTGCTCACCCAGAAACGCTGGTGAAAGTAAAAGATGCTGAAGATCAGTTGGGT
GCACGAGTGGGTTACATCGAACTGGATCTCAACAGCGGTAAGATCCTTGAGAGTTTTCGCCCCGAAGAAC
GTTTTCCAATGATGAGCACTTTTAAAGTTCTGCTATGTGGCGCGGTATTATCCCGTATTGACGCCGGGCA
AGAGCAACTCGGTCGCCGCATACACTATTCTCAGAATGACTTGGTTGAGTACTCACCAGTCACAGAAAAG
CATCTTACGGATGGCATGACAGTAAGAGAATTATGCAGTGCTGCCATAACCATGAGTGATAACACTGCGG
CCAACTTACTTCTGACAACGATCGGAGGACCGAAGGAGCTAACCGCTTTTTTGCACAACATGGGGGATCA
TGTAACTCGCCTTGATCGTTGGGAACCGGAGCTGAATGAAGCCATACCAAACGACGAGCGTGACACCACG
ATGCCTGTAGCAATGGCAACAACGTTGCGCAAACTATTAACTGGCGAACTACTTACTCTAGCTTCCCGGC
AACAATTAATAGACTGGATGGAGGCGGATAAAGTTGCAGGACCACTTCTGCGCTCGGCCCTTCCGGCTGG
CTGGTTTATTGCTGATAAATCTGGAGCCGGTGAGCGTGGAAGCCGCGGTATCATTGCAGCACTGGGGCCA
GATGGTAAGCCCTCCCGTATCGTAGTTATCTACACGACGGGGAGTCAGGCAACTATGGATGAACGAAATA
GACAGATCGCTGAGATAGGTGCCTCACTGATTAAGCATTGGTAACTGTCAGACCAAGTTTACTCATATAT
ACTTTAGATTGATTTAAAACTTCATTTTTAATTTAAAAGGATCTAGGTGAAGATCCTTTTTGATAATCTC
ATGACCAAAATCCCTTAACGTGAGTTTTCGTTCCACTGAGCGTCAGACCCCGTAGAAAAGATCAAAGGAT
CTTCTTGAGATCCTTTTTTTCTGCGCGTAATCTGCTGCTTGCAAACAAAAAAACCACCGCTACCAGCGGT
GGTTTGTTTGCCGGATCAAGAGCTACCAACTCTTTTTCCGAAGGTAACTGGCTTCAGCAGAGCGCAGATA
CCAAATACTGTTCTTCTAGTGTAGCCGTAGTTAGGCCACCACTTCAAGAACTCTGTAGCACCGCCTACAT
ACCTCGCTCTGCTAATCCTGTTACCAGTGGCTGCTGCCAGTGGCGATAAGTCGTGTCTTACCGGGTTGGA
CTCAAGACGATAGTTACCGGATAAGGCGCAGCGGTCGGGCTGAACGGGGGGTTCGTGCACACAGCCCAGC
TTGGAGCGAACGACCTACACCGAACTGAGATACCTACAGCGTGAGCTATGAGAAAGCGCCACGCTTCCCG
AAGGGAGAAAGGCGGACAGGTATCCGGTAAGCGGCAGGGTCGGAACAGGAGAGCGCACGAGGGAGCTTCC
AGGGGGAAACGCCTGGTATCTTTATAGTCCTGTCGGGTTTCGCCACCTCTGACTTGAGCGTCGATTTTTG
TGATGCTCGTCAGGGGGGCGGAGCCTATGGAAAAACGCCAGCAACGCGGCCTTTTTACGGTTCCTGGCCT
TTTGCTGGCCTTTTGCTCACATGTGAGGGCCTATTTCCCATGATTCCTTCATATTTGCATATACGATACA
AGGCTGTTAGAGAGATAATTGGAATTAATTTGACTGTAAACACAAAGATATTAGTACAAAATACGTGACG
TAGAAAGTAATAATTTCTTGGGTAGTTTGCAGTTTTAAAATTATGTTTTAAAATGGACTATCATATGCTT
ACCGTAACTTGAAAGTATTTCGATTTCTTGGCTTTATATATCTTGTGGAAAGGACGAAACACCGGGTCTT
CGAGAAGACCTGTTTTAGAGCTAGAAATAGCAAGTTAAAATAAGGCTAGTCCGTTATCAACTTGAAAAAG
TGGCACCGAGTCGGTGCTTTTTTGTTTTAGAGCTAGAAATAGCAAGTTAAAATAAGGCTAGTCCGTTTTT
AGCGCGTGCGCCAATTCTGCAGACAAATGGCTCTAGAGCGAGGGCCTATTTCCCATGATTCCTTCATATT
TGCATATACGATACAAGGCTGTTAGAGAGATAATTGGAATTAATTTGACTGTAAACACAAAGATATTAGT
ACAAAATACGTGACGTAGAAAGTAATAATTTCTTGGGTAGTTTGCAGTTTTAAAATTATGTTTTAAAATG
GACTATCATATGCTTACCGTAACTTGAAAGTATTTCGATTTCTTGGCTTTATATATCTTGTGGAAAGGAC
GAAACACCGTAATTTTGTGTGGGTCACCCGTTTTAGAGCTAGGCCAACATGAGGATCACCCATGTCTGCA
GGGCCTAGCAAGTTAAAATAAGGCTAGTCCGTTATCAACTTGGCCAACATGAGGATCACCCATGTCTGCA
GGGCCAAGTGGCACCGAGTCGGTGCTTTTTTTGAGATATCCGAGGGCCTATTTCCCATGATTCCTTCATA
TTTGCATATACGATACAAGGCTGTTAGAGAGATAATTGGAATTAATTTGACTGTAAACACAAAGATATTA
GTACAAAATACGTGACGTAGAAAGTAATAATTTCTTGGGTAGTTTGCAGTTTTAAAATTATGTTTTAAAA
TGGACTATCATATGCTTACCGTAACTTGAAAGTATTTCGATTTCTTGGCTTTATATATCTTGTGGAAAGG
ACGAAACACCGTGAAACCAGTTTGGTTACCCGTTTTAGAGCTAGGCCAACATGAGGATCACCCATGTCTG
CAGGGCCTAGCAAGTTAAAATAAGGCTAGTCCGTTATCAACTTGGCCAACATGAGGATCACCCATGTCTG
CAGGGCCAAGTGGCACCGAGTCGGTGCTTTTTTTGCCCGTTACATAACTTACGGTAAATGGCCCGCCTGG
CTGACCGCCCAACGACCCCCGCCCATTGACGTCAATAGTAACGCCAATAGGGACTTTCCATTGACGTCAA
TGGGTGGAGTATTTACGGTAAACTGCCCACTTGGCAGTACATCAAGTGTATCATATGCCAAGTACGCCCC
CTATTGACGTCAATGACGGTAAATGGCCCGCCTGGCATTGTGCCCAGTACATGACCTTATGGGACTTTCC
TACTTGGCAGTACATCTACGTATTAGTCATCGCTATTACCATGGTCGAGGTGAGCCCCACGTTCTGCTTC
ACTCTCCCCATCTCCCCCCCCTCCCCACCCCCAATTTTGTATTTATTTATTTTTTAATTATTTTGTGCAG
CGATGGGGGCGGGGGGGGGGGGGGGGCGCGCGCCRGGGGGGGGGGGGGGGGGSGGGGGGGGGGGSGGGGS
GAGGCGGAGAGGTGCGGCGGCAGCCAATCAGAGCGGCGCGCTCCGAAAGTTTCCTTTTATGGCGAGGCGG
CGGCGGCGGCGGCCCTATAAAAAGCGAAGCGCGCGGCGGGCGGGAGTCGCTGCGCGCTGCCTTCGCCCCG
TGCCCCGCTCCGCCGCCGCCTCGCGCCGCCCGCCCCGGCTCTGACTGACCGCGTTACTCCCACAGGTGAG
CGGGCGGGACGGCCCTTCTCCTCCGGGCTGTAATTAGCTGAGCAAGAGGTAAGGGTTTAAGGGATGGTTG
GTTGGTGGGGTATTAATGTTTAATTACCTGGAGCACCTGCCTGAAATCACTTTTTTTCAGGTTGGACCGG
TGCCACCATGGACTATAAGGACCACGACGGAGACTACAAGGATCATGATATTGATTACAAAGACGATGAC
GATAAGATGGCCCCAAAGAAGAAGCGGAAGGTCGG
Features (pLannotate 1.2.2; 25 found; start..end, strand, type, name):
     23..1624    +  CDS            Cas9(N): N-terminal portion of Streptococcus pyogenes Cas9 (Zetsche et al., 2015)
   1625..4123    +  CDS            Cas9(C): C-terminal portion of Streptococcus pyogenes Cas9 (Zetsche et al., 2015)
   4124..4171    +  CDS            nucleoplasmin NLS: bipartite nuclear localization signal from nucleoplasmin
   4241..4840    +  CDS            PuroR (fragment): puromycin N-acetyltransferase; pac from Streptomyces; confers resistance to puromycin
   4874..4985    +  polyA_signal   bGH poly(A) signal: bovine growth hormone polyadenylation signal
   5090..5228    +  repeat_region  AAV2 ITR: inverted terminal repeat of adeno-associated virus serotype 2 inverted
   5379..5483    +  promoter       AmpR promoter: bla
   5484..6344    +  CDS            AmpR: β-lactamase; bla; confers resistance to ampicillin, carbenicillin, and related antibiotics
   6515..7103    +  rep_origin     ori: high-copy-number ColE1/pMB1/pBR322/pUC origin of replication
   7165..7405    +  promoter       U6 promoter: RNA polymerase III promoter for human U6 snRNA
   7432..7507    +  misc_RNA       gRNA scaffold: guide RNA scaffold for the Streptococcus pyogenes CRISPR/Cas9 system
   7514..7557    +  misc_RNA       gRNA scaffold (fragment): guide RNA scaffold for the Streptococcus pyogenes CRISPR/Cas9 system
   7600..7840    +  promoter       U6 promoter: RNA polymerase III promoter for human U6 snRNA
   7887..7905    +  misc_RNA       MS2 stem loop: stem loop that binds the bacteriophage MS2 coat protein
   7916..7952    +  misc_RNA       gRNA scaffold (fragment): guide RNA scaffold for the Streptococcus pyogenes CRISPR/Cas9 system
   7957..7975    +  misc_RNA       MS2 stem loop: stem loop that binds the bacteriophage MS2 coat protein
   7986..8005    +  misc_RNA       gRNA scaffold (fragment): guide RNA scaffold for the Streptococcus pyogenes CRISPR/Cas9 system
   8022..8262    +  promoter       U6 promoter: RNA polymerase III promoter for human U6 snRNA
   8309..8327    +  misc_RNA       MS2 stem loop: stem loop that binds the bacteriophage MS2 coat protein
   8338..8374    +  misc_RNA       gRNA scaffold (fragment): guide RNA scaffold for the Streptococcus pyogenes CRISPR/Cas9 system
   8379..8397    +  misc_RNA       MS2 stem loop: stem loop that binds the bacteriophage MS2 coat protein
   8408..8427    +  misc_RNA       gRNA scaffold (fragment): guide RNA scaffold for the Streptococcus pyogenes CRISPR/Cas9 system
   8438..8723    +  enhancer       CMV enhancer: human cytomegalovirus immediate early enhancer; contains an 18-bp deletion relative to the standard CMV enhancer
   8725..9002    +  promoter       chicken β-actin promoter: No description available
   9003..9230    +  intron         hybrid intron: hybrid between chicken β-actin (CBA) and minute virus of mice (MMV) introns (Gray et al., 2011)
