[The description below was written by a language model from this plasmid's Addgene catalogue record and pLannotate feature annotations shown in this document.]
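Description:
pCbh-SpyCas9-T2A-puro-pA_U6-sgPolb (pE047) is an all-in-one mammalian CRISPR expression plasmid of about 9.3 kb, catalogued as built on a pUC19 backbone. It is propagated in E. coli at high copy through the ColE1/pUC-type origin and selected with ampicillin via the β-lactamase gene and its native promoter. Puromycin serves as the selectable marker in mammalian cells.

The main payload is Streptococcus pyogenes Cas9 driven by the Cbh promoter, annotated here as its component parts: a CMV enhancer, the chicken β-actin promoter and a hybrid CBA/MVM intron. The Cas9 coding sequence carries a C-terminal nucleoplasmin nuclear localization signal, and the catalogue lists a Flag tag, although this is not annotated in the feature tables. According to the construct name, Cas9 is joined through a T2A self-cleaving peptide to puromycin N-acetyltransferase, so both proteins are produced from a single transcript that ends at a bovine growth hormone polyadenylation signal. This lets transfected cells expressing the nuclease be enriched by drug selection. A single AAV2 inverted terminal repeat lies downstream of the poly(A) signal. The record gives no sign that the plasmid is intended for AAV packaging.

The record describes one U6-driven guide RNA against human Polb, but both the depositor and sequencing-derived feature tables, which agree with each other, show three human U6 promoters. The first is followed by a standard SpyCas9 guide scaffold, and the other two by scaffolds containing MS2 stem loops. The record does not say what these additional cassettes target or which one carries the Polb spacer. The associated publication concerns homology-independent sequence replacement in human cells using a CRISPR nuclease.
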