Addgene plasmid #149350: pCbh-SpyCas9-T2A-puro-pA_U6-sgPolb (pE047)
Purpose: Mammalian expression vector for SpyCas9, puromycin resistance and human Polb guide RNA
Depositing lab: Ralf Kuehn. Depositing organization: Max-Delbrueck-Centrum fuer Molekulare Medizin (MDC). Publication: A homology independent sequence replacement strategy in human cells using a CRISPR nuclease. Danner E, Lebedin M, de la Rosa K, Kuhn R. Open Biol. 2021 Jan;11(1):200283. doi: 10.1098/rsob.200283. Epub 2021 Jan 27. PubMed 33499763.
Backbone
  Vector backbone: puc19
  Backbone size w/o insert (bp): 2704
  Total vector size (bp): 9346
  Vector type: Mammalian Expression, CRISPR
  Selectable markers: Puromycin
Growth in bacteria
  Bacterial resistance: Ampicillin, 100 μg/mL
  Growth temperature: 37°C
  Growth strain: DH5alpha
  Copy number: High Copy
Gene/Insert
  Gene/Insert name: SpyCas9
  Species: Streptococcus pyogenes
  Insert size (bp): 4269
  Promoter: Cbh
  Tag / fusion protein: Flag tag
  Cloning method: Restriction Enzyme; 5′ cloning site NcoI (not destroyed); 3′ cloning site EcoRI (not destroyed)
  Sequencing primers: 5′ M13 for; 3′ M13 rev
Terms and licenses: Academic/Nonprofit Terms; Industry Terms: Not Available to Industry
How to cite: pCbh-SpyCas9-T2A-puro-pA_U6-sgPolb (pE047) was a gift from Ralf Kuehn (Addgene plasmid # 149350 ; http://n2t.net/addgene:149350 ; RRID:Addgene_149350)
